>Addgene plasmid #109400 | pCas9-HE | addgene full sequence | sequence record 211148 | Addgene NGS Result
ATGAAGAATCTGCTTAGGGTTAGGCGTTTTGCGCTGCTTCGCGATGTACGGGCCAGATATACGCGTTGAC
ATTGATTATTGACTAGTTATTAATAGTAATCAATTACGGGGTCATTAGTTCATAGCCCATATATGGAGTT
CCGCGTTACATAACTTACGGTAAATGGCCCGCCTGGCTGACCGCCCAACGACCCCCGCCCATTGACGTCA
ATAATGACGTATGTTCCCATAGTAACGCCAATAGGGACTTTCCATTGACGTCAATGGGTGGAGTATTTAC
GGTAAACTGCCCACTTGGCAGTACATCAAGTGTATCATATGCCAAGTACGCCCCCTATTGACGTCAATGA
CGGTAAATGGCCCGCCTGGCATTATGCCCAGTACATGACCTTATGGGACTTTCCTACTTGGCAGTACATC
TACGTATTAGTCATCGCTATTACCATGGTGATGCGGTTTTGGCAGTACATCAATGGGCGTGGATAGCGGT
TTGACTCACGGGGATTTCCAAGTCTCCACCCCATTGACGTCAATGGGAGTTTGTTTTGGCACCAAAATCA
ACGGGACTTTCCAAAATGTCGTAACAACTCCGCCCCATTGACGCAAATGGGCGGTAGGCGTGTACGGTGG
GAGGTCTATATAAGCAGAGCTCGTTTAGTGAACCGTCAGATCGCCTGGAGACGCCATCCACGCTGTTTTG
ACCTCCATAGAAGACACCGGGACCGATCCAGCCTCCGGACTCTAGAGGATCGAACCCTTGCCACCATGGA
CAAGAAGTACTCCATTGGGCTCGATATCGGCACAAACAGCGTCGGCTGGGCCGTCATTACGGACGAGTAC
AAGGTGCCGAGCAAAAAATTCAAAGTTCTGGGCAATACCGATCGCCACAGCATAAAGAAGAACCTCATTG
GCGCCCTCCTGTTCGACTCCGGGGAGACGGCCGAAGCCACGCGGCTCAAAAGAACAGCACGGCGCAGATA
TACCCGCAGAAAGAATCGGATCTGCTACCTGCAGGAGATCTTTAGTAATGAGATGGCTAAGGTGGATGAC
TCTTTCTTCCATAGGCTGGAGGAGTCCTTTTTGGTGGAGGAGGATAAAAAGCACGAGCGCCACCCAATCT
TTGGCAATATCGTGGACGAGGTGGCGTACCATGAAAAGTACCCAACCATATATCATCTGAGGAAGAAGCT
TGTAGACAGTACTGATAAGGCTGACTTGCGGTTGATCTATCTCGCGCTGGCGCATATGATCAAATTTCGG
GGACACTTCCTCATCGAGGGGGACCTGAACCCAGACAACAGCGATGTCGACAAACTCTTTATCCAACTGG
TTCAGACTTACAATCAGCTTTTCGAAGAGAACCCGATCAACGCATCCGGAGTTGACGCCAAAGCAATCCT
GAGCGCTAGGCTGTCCAAATCCCGGCGGCTCGAAAACCTCATCGCACAGCTCCCTGGGGAGAAGAAGAAC
GGCCTGTTTGGTAATCTTATCGCCCTGTCACTCGGGCTGACCCCCAACTTTAAATCTAACTTCGACCTGG
CCGAAGATGCCAAGCTTCAACTGAGCAAAGACACCTACGATGATGATCTCGACAATCTGCTGGCCCAGAT
CGGCGACCAGTACGCAGACCTTTTTTTGGCGGCAAAGAACCTGTCAGACGCCATTCTGCTGAGTGATATT
CTGCGAGTGAACACGGAGATCACCAAAGCTCCGCTGAGCGCTAGTATGATCAAGCGCTATGATGAGCACC
ACCAAGACTTGACTTTGCTGAAGGCCCTTGTCAGACAGCAACTGCCTGAGAAGTACAAGGAAATTTTCTT
CGATCAGTCTAAAAATGGCTACGCCGGATACATTGACGGCGGAGCAAGCCAGGAGGAATTTTACAAATTT
ATTAAGCCCATCTTGGAAAAAATGGACGGCACCGAGGAGCTGCTGGTAAAGCTTAACAGAGAAGATCTGT
TGCGCAAACAGCGCACTTTCGACAATGGAAGCATCCCCCACCAGATTCACCTGGGCGAACTGCACGCTAT
CCTCAGGCGGCAAGAGGATTTCTACCCCTTTTTGAAAGATAACAGGGAAAAGATTGAGAAAATCCTCACA
TTTCGGATACCCTACTATGTAGGCCCCCTCGCCCGGGGAAATTCCAGATTCGCGTGGATGACTCGCAAAT
CAGAAGAGACCATCACTCCCTGGAACTTCGAGGAAGTCGTGGATAAGGGGGCCTCTGCCCAGTCCTTCAT
CGAAAGGATGACTAACTTTGATAAAAATCTGCCTAACGAAAAGGTGCTTCCTAAACACTCTCTGCTGTAC
GAGTACTTCACAGTTTATAACGAGCTCACCAAGGTCAAATACGTCACAGAAGGGATGAGAAAGCCAGCAT
TCCTGTCTGGAGAGCAGAAGAAAGCTATCGTGGACCTCCTCTTCAAGACGAACCGGAAAGTTACCGTGAA
ACAGCTCAAAGAAGACTATTTCAAAAAGATTGAATGTTTCGACTCTGTTGAAATCAGCGGAGTGGAGGAT
CGCTTCAACGCATCCCTGGGAACGTATCACGATCTCCTGAAAATCATTAAAGACAAGGACTTCCTGGACA
ATGAGGAGAACGAGGACATTCTTGAGGACATTGTCCTCACCCTTACGTTGTTTGAAGATAGGGAGATGAT
TGAAGAACGCTTGAAAACTTACGCTCATCTCTTCGACGACAAAGTCATGAAACAGCTCAAGAGGCGCCGA
TATACAGGATGGGGGCGGCTGTCAAGAAAACTGATCAATGGGATCCGAGACAAGCAGAGTGGAAAGACAA
TCCTGGATTTTCTTAAGTCCGATGGATTTGCCAACCGGAACTTCATGCAGTTGATCCATGATGACTCTCT
CACCTTTAAGGAGGACATCCAGAAAGCACAAGTTTCTGGCCAGGGGGACAGTCTTCACGAGCACATCGCT
AATCTTGCAGGTAGCCCAGCTATCAAAAAGGGAATACTGCAGACCGTTAAGGTCGTGGATGAACTCGTCA
AAGTAATGGGAAGGCATAAGCCCGAGAATATCGTTATCGAGATGGCCCGAGAGAACCAAACTACCCAGAA
GGGACAGAAGAACAGTAGGGAAAGGATGAAGAGGATTGAAGAGGGTATAAAAGAACTGGGGTCCCAAATC
CTTAAGGAACACCCAGTTGAAAACACCCAGCTTCAGAATGAGAAGCTCTACCTGTACTACCTGCAGAACG
GCAGGGACATGTACGTGGATCAGGAACTGGACATCAATCGGCTCTCCGACTACGACGTGGATCATATCGT
GCCCCAGTCTTTTCTCAAAGATGATTCTATTGATAATAAAGTGTTGACAAGATCCGATAAAAATAGAGGG
AAGAGTGATAACGTCCCCTCAGAAGAAGTTGTCAAGAAAATGAAAAATTATTGGCGGCAGCTGCTGAACG
CCAAACTGATCACACAACGGAAGTTCGATAATCTGACTAAGGCTGAACGAGGTGGCCTGTCTGAGTTGGA
TAAAGCCGGCTTCATCAAAAGGCAGCTTGTTGAGACACGCCAGATCACCAAGCACGTGGCCCAAATTCTC
GATTCACGCATGAACACCAAGTACGATGAAAATGACAAACTGATTCGAGAGGTGAAAGTTATTACTCTGA
AGTCTAAGCTGGTCTCAGATTTCAGAAAGGACTTTCAGTTTTATAAGGTGAGAGAGATCAACAATTACCA
CCATGCGCATGATGCCTACCTGAATGCAGTGGTAGGCACTGCACTTATCAAAAAATATCCCAAGCTTGAA
TCTGAATTTGTTTACGGAGACTATAAAGTGTACGATGTTAGGAAAATGATCGCAAAGTCTGAGCAGGAAA
TAGGCAAGGCCACCGCTAAGTACTTCTTTTACAGCAATATTATGAATTTTTTCAAGACCGAGATTACACT
GGCCAATGGAGAGATTCGGAAGCGACCACTTATCGAAACAAACGGAGAAACAGGAGAAATCGTGTGGGAC
AAGGGTAGGGATTTCGCGACAGTCCGGAAGGTCCTGTCCATGCCGCAGGTGAACATCGTTAAAAAGACCG
AAGTACAGACCGGAGGCTTCTCCAAGGAAAGTATCCTCCCGAAAAGGAACAGCGACAAGCTGATCGCACG
CAAAAAAGATTGGGACCCCAAGAAATACGGCGGATTCGATTCTCCTACAGTCGCTTACAGTGTACTGGTT
GTGGCCAAAGTGGAGAAAGGGAAGTCTAAAAAACTCAAAAGCGTCAAGGAACTGCTGGGCATCACAATCA
TGGAGCGATCAAGCTTCGAAAAAAACCCCATCGACTTTCTCGAGGCGAAAGGATATAAAGAGGTCAAAAA
AGACCTCATCATTAAGCTTCCCAAGTACTCTCTCTTTGAGCTTGAAAACGGCCGGAAACGAATGCTCGCT
AGTGCGGGCGAGCTGCAGAAAGGTAACGAGCTGGCACTGCCCTCTAAATACGTTAATTTCTTGTATCTGG
CCAGCCACTATGAAAAGCTCAAAGGGTCTCCCGAAGATAATGAGCAGAAGCAGCTGTTCGTGGAACAACA
CAAACACTACCTTGATGAGATCATCGAGCAAATAAGCGAATTCTCCAAAAGAGTGATCCTCGCCGACGCT
AACCTCGATAAGGTGCTTTCTGCTTACAATAAGCACAGGGATAAGCCCATCAGGGAGCAGGCAGAAAACA
TTATCCACTTGTTTACTCTGACCAACTTGGGCGCGCCTGCAGCCTTCAAGTACTTCGACACCACCATAGA
CAGAAAGCGGTACACCTCTACAAAGGAGGTCCTGGACGCCACACTGATTCATCAGTCAATTACGGGGCTC
TATGAAACAAGAATCGACCTCTCTCAGCTCGGTGGAGACAGCAGGGCTGACCCCAAGAAAAAGAGGAAGG
TGGGATCCGCTAGCATGAACATCTCGGGAAGCAGCTGTGGAAGCCCTAACTCTGCAGATACATCTAGTGA
CTTTAAAGATCTGTGGACCAAACTAAAAGAATGTCATGATAGAGAAGTACAAGGTTTACAAGTAAAAGTA
ACCAAGCTTAAGCAAGAGCGAATCTTAGATGCACAAAGACTAGAAGAATTCTTCACCAAAAATCAACAGC
TGAGGGAACAGCAGAAAGTCCTTCATGAAGCCATTAAAGTTTTAGAAGATCGGTTAAGAGCAGGCTTATG
TGATCGCTGTGCAGTAACTGAAGAACATATGCGGAAAAAACAGCAAGAGTTTGAAAATATCCGGCAGCAG
AATCTTAAACTTATTACAGAACTTATGAATGAAAGGAATACTCTACAGGAAGAAAATAAAAAGCTTTCTG
AACAACTCCAGCAGAAAATTGAGAATGATCAACAGCATCAAGCAGCTGAGCTTGAATGTGAGGAAGACGT
TATTCCAGATTCACCGATAACAGCCTTCTCATTTTCTGGCGTTAACCGGCTACGAAGAAAGGAGAACCCC
CATGTCCGATACATAGAACAAACACATACTAAATTGGAGCACTCTGTGTGTGCAAATGAAATGAGAAAAG
TTTCCAAGTCTTCAACTCATCCACAACATAATCCTAATGAAAATGAAATTCTAGTAGCTGACACTTATGA
CCAAAGTCAATCTCCAATGGCCAAAGCACATGGAACAAGCAGCTATACCCCTGATAAGTCATCTTTTAAT
TTAGCTACAGTTGTTGCTGAAACACTTGGACTTGGTGTTCAAGAAGAATCTGAAACTCAAGGTCCCATGA
GCCCCCTTGGTGATGAGCTCTACCACTGTCTGGAAGGAAATCACAAGAAACAGCCTTTTGAGTAGACCGG
TTAGTAATGAGTTTAAACGGGGGAGGCTAACTGAAACACGGAAGGAGACAATACCGGAAGGAACCCGCGC
TATGACGGCAATAAAAAGACAGAATAAAACGCACGGGTGTTGGGTCGTTTGTTCATAAACGCGGGGTTCG
GTCCCAGGGCTGGCACTCTGTCGATACCCCACCGAGACCCCATTGGGGCCAATACGCCCGCGTTTCTTCC
TTTTCCCCACCCCACCCCCCAAGTTCGGGTGAAGGCCCAGGGCTCGCAGCCAACGTCGGGGCGGCAGGCC
CTGCCATAGCAGATCTGCGCAGCTGGGGCTCTAGGGGGTATCCCC
[124 nt withheld, positions 6136-6259]
C
[91 nt withheld, positions 6261-6351]
A
[49 nt withheld, positions 6353-6401]
CCTTTGACGTTGGAGTCCACGTTCTTT
[37 nt withheld, positions 6429-6465]
ACCCTATCTCGGTCTATTCTTTTGATTTATAAGGGATTTTGCCGATTTCGGCCTATTGGTTAAAAAATGA
GCTGATTTAACAAAAATTTAACGCGAATTAATTCTGTGGAATGTGTGTCAGTTAGGGTGTGGAAAGTCCC
CAGGCTCCCCAGCAGGCAGAAGTATGCAAAGCATGCATCTCAATTAGTCAGCAACCAGGTGTGGAAAGTC
CCCAGGCTCCCCAGCAGGCAGAAGTATGCAAAGCATGCATCTCAATTAGTCAGCAACCATAGTCCCGCCC
CTAACTCCGCCCATCCCGCCCCTAACTCCGCCCAGTTCCGCCCATTCTCCGCCCCATGGCTGACTAATTT
TTTTTATTTATGCAGAGGCCGAGGCCGCCTCTGCCTCTGAGCTATTCCAGAAGTAGTGAGGAGGCTTTTT
TGGAGGCCTAGGCTTTTGCAAAAAGCTCCCGGGAGCTTGTATATCCATTTTCGGATCTGATCAAGAGACA
GGATGAGGATCGTTTCGCATGATTGAACAAGATGGATTGCACGCAGGTTCTCCGGCCGCTTGGGTGGAGA
GGCTATTCGGCTATGACTGGGCACAACAGACAATCGGCTGCTCTGATGCCGCCGTGTTCCGGCTGTCAGC
GCAGGGGCGCCCGGTTCTTTTTGTCAAGACCGACCTGTCCGGTGCCCTGAATGAACTGCAGGACGAGGCA
GCGCGGCTATCGTGGCTGGCCACGACGGGCGTTCCTTGCGCAGCTGTGCTCGACGTTGTCACTGAAGCGG
GAAGGGACTGGCTGCTATTGGGCGAAGTGCCGGGGCAGGATCTCCTGTCATCTCACCTTGCTCCTGCCGA
GAAAGTATCCATCATGGCTGATGCAATGCGGCGGCTGCATACGCTTGATCCGGCTACCTGCCCATTCGAC
CACCAAGCGAAACATCGCATCGAGCGAGCACGTACTCGGATGGAAGCCGGTCTTGTCGATCAGGATGATC
TGGACGAAGAGCATCAGGGGCTCGCGCCAGCCGAACTGTTCGCCAGGCTCAAGGCGCGCATGCCCGACGG
CGAGGATCTCGTCGTGACCCATGGCGATGCCTGCTTGCCGAATATCATGGTGGAAAATGGCCGCTTTTCT
GGATTCATCGACTGTGGCCGGCTGGGTGTGGCGGACCGCTATCAGGACATAGCGTTGGCTACCCGTGATA
TTGCTGAAGAGCTTGGCGGCGAATGGGCTGACCGCTTCCTCGTGCTTTACGGTATCGCCGCTCCCGATTC
GCAGCGCATCGCCTTCTATCGCCTTCTTGACGAGTTCTTCTGAGCGGGACTCTGGGGTTCGCGAAATGAC
CGACCAAGCGACGCCCAACCTGCCATCACGAGATTTCGATTCCACCGCCGCCTTCTATGAAAGGTTGGGC
TTCGGAATCGTTTTCCGGGACGCCGGCTGGATGATCCTCCAGCGCGGGGATCTCATGCTGGAGTTCTTCG
CCCACCCCAACTTGTTTATTGCAGCTTATAATGGTTACAAATAAAGCAATAGCATCACAAATTTCACAAA
TAAAGCATTTTTTTCACTGCATTCTAGTTGTGGTTTGTCCAAACTCATCAATGTATCTTATCATGTCTGT
ATACCGTCGACCTCTAGCTAGAGCTTGGCGTAATCATGGTCATAGCTGTTTCCTGTGTGAAATTGTTATC
CGCTCACAATTCCACACAACATACGAGCCGGAAGCATAAAGTGTAAAGCCTGGGGTGCCTAATGAGTGAG
CTAACTCACATTAATTGCGTTGCGCTCACTGCCCGCTTTCCAGTCGGGAAACCTGTCGTGCCAGCTGCAT
TAATGAATCGGCCAACGCGCGGGGAGAGGCGGTTTGCGTATTGGGCGCTCTTCCGCTTCCTCGCTCACTG
ACTCGCTGCGCTCGGTCGTTCGGCTGCGGCGAGCGGTATCAGCTCACTCAAAGGCGGTAATACGGTTATC
CACAGAATCAGGGGATAACGCAGGAAAGAACATGTGAGCAAAAGGCCAGCAAAAGGCCAGGAACCGTAAA
AAGGCCGCGTTGCTGGCGTTTTTCCATAGGCTCCGCCCCCCTGACGAGCATCACAAAAATCGACGCTCAA
GTCAGAGGTGGCGAAACCCGACAGGACTATAAAGATACCAGGCGTTTCCCCCTGGAAGCTCCCTCGTGCG
CTCTCCTGTTCCGACCCTGCCGCTTACCGGATACCTGTCCGCCTTTCTCCCTTCGGGAAGCGTGGCGCTT
TCTCATAGCTCACGCTGTAGGTATCTCAGTTCGGTGTAGGTCGTTCGCTCCAAGCTGGGCTGTGTGCACG
AACCCCCCGTTCAGCCCGACCGCTGCGCCTTATCCGGTAACTATCGTCTTGAGTCCAACCCGGTAAGACA
CGACTTATCGCCACTGGCAGCAGCCACTGGTAACAGGATTAGCAGAGCGAGGTATGTAGGCGGTGCTACA
GAGTTCTTGAAGTGGTGGCCTAACTACGGCTACACTAGAAGAACAGTATTTGGTATCTGCGCTCTGCTGA
AGCCAGTTACCTTCGGAAAAAGAGTTGGTAGCTCTTGATCCGGCAAACAAACCACCGCTGGTAGCGGTGG
TTTTTTTGTTTGCAAGCAGCAGATTACGCGCAGAAAAAAAGGATCTCAAGAAGATCCTTTGATCTTTTCT
ACGGGGTCTGACGCTCAGTGGAACGAAAACTCACGTTAAGGGATTTTGGTCATGAGATTATCAAAAAGGA
TCTTCACCTAGATCCTTTTAAATTAAAAATGAAGTTTTAAATCAATCTAAAGTATATATGAGTAAACTTG
GTCTGACAGTTACCAATGCTTAATCAGTGAGGCACCTATCTCAGCGATCTGTCTATTTCGTTCATCCATA
GTTGCCTGACTCCCCGTCGTGTAGATAACTACGATACGGGAGGGCTTACCATCTGGCCCCAGTGCTGCAA
TGATACCGCGAGACCCACGCTCACCGGCTCCAGATTTATCAGCAATAAACCAGCCAGCCGGAAGGGCCGA
GCGCAGAAGTGGTCCTGCAACTTTATCCGCCTCCATCCAGTCTATTAATTGTTGCCGGGAAGCTAGAGTA
AGTAGTTCGCCAGTTAATAGTTTGCGCAACGTTGTTGCCATTGCTACAGGCATCGTGGTGTCACGCTCGT
CGTTTGGTATGGCTTCATTCAGCTCCGGTTCCCAACGATCAAGGCGAGTTACATGATCCCCCATGTTGTG
CAAAAAAGCGGTTAGCTCCTTCGGTCCTCCGATCGTTGTCAGAAGTAAGTTGGCCGCAGTGTTATCACTC
ATGGTTATGGCAGCACTGCATAATTCTCTTACTGTCATGCCATCCGTAAGATGCTTTTCTGTGACTGGTG
AGTACTCAACCAAGTCATTCTGAGAATAGTGTATGCGGCGACCGAGTTGCTCTTGCCCGGCGTCAATACG
GGATAATACCGCGCCACATAGCAGAACTTTAAAAGTGCTCATCATTGGAAAACGTTCTTCGGGGCGAAAA
CTCTCAAGGATCTTACCGCTGTTGAGATCCAGTTCGATGTAACCCACTCGTGCACCCAACTGATCTTCAG
CATCTTTTACTTTCACCAGCGTTTCTGGGTGAGCAAAAACAGGAAGGCAAAATGCCGCAAAAAAGGGAAT
AAGGGCGACACGGAAATGTTGAATACTCATACTCTTCCTTTTTCAATATTATTGAAGCATTTATCAGGGT
TATTGTCTCATGAGCGGATACATATTTGAATGTATTTAGAAAAATAAACAAATAGGGGTTCCGCGCACAT
TTCCCCGAAAAGTGCCACCTGACGTCGACGGATCGGGAGATCTCCCGATCCCCTATGGTGCACTCTCAGT
ACAATCTGCTCTGATGCCGCATAGTTAAGCCAGTATCTGCTCCCTGCTTGTGTGTTGGAGGTCGCTGAGT
AGTGCGCGAGCAAAATTTAAGCTACAACAAGGCAAGGCTTGACCGACAATTGC
Features (pLannotate 1.2.2; 19 found; start..end, strand, type, name):
     68..447     +  enhancer       CMV enhancer: human cytomegalovirus immediate early enhancer
    448..651     +  promoter       CMV promoter: human cytomegalovirus (CMV) immediate early promoter
    766..4869    +  CDS            cas9: CAS9_STRP1 - Also known as csn1 From Streptococcus pyogenes serotype M1.
   4915..5877    +  CDS            RBBP8 (fragment): CTIP_HUMAN - Also known as CTIP. Experimental evidence at protein level: Swiss-Prot protein existence level 1. Endonuclease that cooperates with the MRE11-RAD50-NBN (MRN) complex in DNA-end resection, the first step of double-strand break (DSB) repair through the homologous recombination (HR) pathway (PubMed:17965729, PubMed:19202191, PubMed:19759395, PubMed:20064462). HR is restricted to S and G2 phases of the cell cycle and preferentially repairs DSBs resulting from replication fork collapse (PubMed:17965729, PubMed:19202191). Key determinant of DSB repair pathway choice, as it commits cells
   5886..5934    +  polyA_signal   HSV TK poly(A) signal: herpes simplex virus thymidine kinase polyadenylation signal (Cole and Stacy, 1985)
   6025..6041    -  polyA_signal   bGH poly(A) signal (fragment): bovine growth hormone polyadenylation signal
   6136..6564    +  rep_origin     f1 ori (sequence partly withheld): f1 bacteriophage origin of replication; arrow indicates direction of (+) strand synthesis
   6578..6907    +  promoter       SV40 promoter: SV40 enhancer and early promoter
   6974..7765    +  CDS            neo: KKA2_KLEPN - Also known as kan, nptII. Experimental evidence at protein level: Swiss-Prot protein existence level 1. Resistance to kanamycin, neomycin, paromomycin, ribostamycin, butirosin and gentamicin B. From Klebsiella pneumoniae.
   7791..7949    +  CDS            ble (fragment): BLE_KLEPN - Experimental evidence at protein level: Swiss-Prot protein existence level 1. Binding protein with a strong affinity to the bleomycin family of antibiotics. Binds to CL990; an antimitotic-antibiotic compound. From Klebsiella pneumoniae.
   7944..8065    +  polyA_signal   SV40 poly(A) signal: SV40 polyadenylation signal
   8138..8154    -  protein_bind   lac operator: The lac repressor binds to the lac operator to inhibit transcription in E. coli. This inhibition can be relieved by adding lactose or isopropyl-β-D-thiogalactopyranoside (IPTG). lac repressor encoded by lacI
   8162..8192    -  promoter       lac promoter: promoter for the E. coli lac operon
   8207..8228    -  protein_bind   CAP binding site: CAP binding activates transcription in the presence of cAMP. E. coli catabolite activator protein
   8241..8333    -  CDS            lacI (fragment): lac repressor; lacI; The lac repressor binds to the lac operator to inhibit transcription in E. coli. This inhibition can be relieved by adding lactose or isopropyl-β-D-thiogalactopyranoside (IPTG).
   8516..9104    -  rep_origin     ori: high-copy-number ColE1/pMB1/pBR322/pUC origin of replication
   9275..10135   -  CDS            AmpR: β-lactamase; bla; confers resistance to ampicillin, carbenicillin, and related antibiotics
  10136..10240   -  promoter       AmpR promoter: bla
  10299..10351   -  misc_feature   bom (fragment): basis of mobility region from pBR322
