[The description below was written by a language model from this plasmid's Addgene catalogue record and pLannotate feature annotations shown in this document.]
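Description:
pCas9-HE is a mammalian expression plasmid of about 10.4 kb, built on the hCas9 backbone, that produces Streptococcus pyogenes Cas9 fused to the HDR-enhancer (HE) domain of the human CtIP protein (gene RBBP8). It is maintained in E. coli through a high-copy ColE1/pUC-type origin and an ampicillin resistance gene (β-lactamase with its own promoter). An f1 origin is also present, along with short lac promoter/operator, lacI and bom remnants carried over from the backbone. For selection in mammalian cells, an SV40 enhancer/early promoter drives the neomycin phosphotransferase gene, followed by an SV40 polyadenylation signal, conferring G418 resistance. A small ble fragment annotated just after neo appears to be a vestige rather than a functional marker.

The payload is a single transcription unit in which the CMV immediate-early enhancer and promoter drive the Cas9 coding sequence, followed shortly downstream on the same strand by the CtIP fragment, placing the HE domain at the C-terminal end of Cas9. The unit ends at an HSV TK poly(A) signal. The catalogue lists the insert as 888 bp, while the annotated RBBP8 match spans slightly more. The depositor notes that the CtIP sequence differs from the reference human cDNA at several positions, including T176A, and that these differences do not affect activity. CtIP cooperates with the MRN complex in DNA-end resection, the first step that commits a double-strand break to homologous recombination. Tethering its HE domain to Cas9 is intended to favour homology-dependent repair at the cut site and so enhance transgene integration. No guide RNA cassette is annotated, so a guide would have to be supplied separately.
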