Addgene plasmid #109400: pCas9-HE
Purpose: Expresses Cas9 fusion to HE (HDR-enhancer) domain of human CtIP protein
Depositing lab: Jean-Paul Concordet. Publication: CtIP fusion to Cas9 enhances transgene integration by homology-dependent repair. Charpentier M, Khedher AHY, Menoret S, Brion A, Lamribet K, Dardillac E, Boix C, Perrouault L, Tesson L, Geny S, De Cian A, Itier JM, Anegon I, Lopez B, Giovannangeli C, Concordet JP. Nat Commun. 2018 Mar 19;9(1):1133. doi: 10.1038/s41467-018-03475-7. PubMed 29556040.
Backbone
  Vector backbone: hCas9 Addgene ID 41815
  Backbone manufacturer: Church lab A
  Selectable markers: Neomycin (select with G418)
Growth in bacteria
  Bacterial resistance: Ampicillin, 100 μg/mL
  Growth temperature: 37°C
  Growth strain: DH5alpha
  Copy number: High Copy
Gene/Insert
  Gene/Insert name: HDR-Enhancer domain of human CtIP protein
  Species: H. sapiens (human)
  Insert size (bp): 888
  Entrez Gene: RBBP8 (a.k.a. COM1, CTIP, JAWAD, JWDS, RIM, SAE2, SCKL2)
Terms and licenses: Academic/Nonprofit Terms; Industry Terms: Not Available to Industry
Depositor comments: Note from depositor: The sequence used for the HDR enhancer domain of CtIP has several differences compared to the reference human CtIP cDNA sequence including T176A. These differences were present in the CtIP expression vector used to make the constructs and do not affect activity.
How to cite: pCas9-HE was a gift from Jean-Paul Concordet (Addgene plasmid # 109400 ; http://n2t.net/addgene:109400 ; RRID:Addgene_109400)
